Addgene plasmid #140008: pAS
Purpose: Plasmid with 4xMmaPylT cassette to receive genes of interest for amber suppression; for transient or stable piggyBac-mediated integration
Depositing lab: Simon Elsaesser. Depositing organization: Karolinska Institutet. Publication: Methanomethylophilus alvus Mx1201 provides basis for mutual orthogonal pyrrolysyl tRNA/aminoacyl-tRNA synthetase pairs in mammalian cells. Meineke B, Heimgartner J, Lafranchi L, Elsasser SJ. ACS Chem Biol. 2018 Sep 27. doi: 10.1021/acschembio.8b00571. PubMed 30260624.
Backbone
  Vector backbone: PB510B-1
  Backbone manufacturer: System Bioscience
  Vector type: Mammalian Expression
  Selectable markers: Blasticidin
Growth in bacteria
  Bacterial resistance: Ampicillin, 100 μg/mL
  Growth temperature: 37°C
  Growth strain: NEB Stable
  Copy number: High Copy
Gene/Insert
  Gene/Insert name: 4xPylT (Mma) cassette
  Species: Methanosarcina mazei
  Insert size (bp): 3255
  Mutation: U25C
  Promoter: h7SK
  Cloning method: Restriction Enzyme; 5′ cloning site SfiI (unknown if destroyed); 3′ cloning site SalI (unknown if destroyed)
Terms and licenses: Academic/Nonprofit Terms; Industry Terms: Not Available to Industry
How to cite: pAS was a gift from Simon Elsaesser (Addgene plasmid # 140008 ; http://n2t.net/addgene:140008 ; RRID:Addgene_140008)
