[The description below was written by a language model from this plasmid's Addgene catalogue record and pLannotate feature annotations shown in this document.]
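Description:
pAS is a mammalian expression plasmid built on the PB510B-1 piggyBac transposon backbone. It serves as a recipient vector for genes of interest in amber suppression (genetic code expansion) experiments. In bacteria it is maintained at high copy through a ColE1/pUC-type origin and selected with ampicillin via the AmpR (β-lactamase) gene. An f1 origin and remnants of a lac/lacZα region are also present. The feature table does not annotate the piggyBac terminal repeats. The short "lambda B" fragments flanking the mammalian cassette are probably spurious homology matches, and the record does not explain them.

The defining insert is a cassette of four tandem copies of the Methanosarcina mazei pyrrolysyl tRNA (PylT) carrying the U25C mutation. Each copy is listed as driven by the human 7SK Pol III promoter, and they appear in the annotation as four evenly spaced tRNA features on the reverse strand. This multicopy arrangement supplies large amounts of the suppressor tRNA that decodes UAG stop codons when paired with a cognate pyrrolysyl-tRNA synthetase, which this empty vector does not itself carry.

Facing the opposite direction is a Pol II expression unit consisting of an EF-1α core promoter fused to an HTLV-1 5′ LTR fragment, followed by a chimeric intron. The gap between the intron and the downstream elements is presumably where a gene of interest goes, although the record does not name the cloning sites for it. Downstream, an EMCV IRES links expression to blasticidin S deaminase, followed by a WPRE fragment and an SV40 polyadenylation signal. The plasmid can be used for transient transfection, or for stable genomic integration with piggyBac transposase followed by blasticidin selection.
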