Features (pLannotate 1.2.2; 23 found; start..end, strand, type, name):
    118..546     -  rep_origin     f1 ori (sequence partly withheld): f1 bacteriophage origin of replication; arrow indicates direction of (+) strand synthesis
    551..706     -  CDS            lacZα (fragment): LacZα fragment of β-galactosidase; lacZ fragment
    708..827     +  CDS            B (fragment): PORTL_LAMBD - Experimental evidence at protein level: Swiss-Prot protein existence level 1. Forms the portal vertex of the capsid (PubMed:6228056, PubMed:6232391). This portal plays critical roles in head assembly, genome packaging, neck/tail attachment, and genome ejection (Probable). The portal protein multimerizes as a single ring-shaped homododecamer arranged around a central channel (PubMed:6232391). Binds to the terminase subunits to form the packaging machine (PubMed:7799432). From Escherichia phage lambda (Bacteriophage lambda).
   1340..1408    -  ncRNA          tRNA: Accession: RF00005 - tRNA
   1669..1737    -  ncRNA          tRNA: Accession: RF00005 - tRNA
   1998..2066    -  ncRNA          tRNA: Accession: RF00005 - tRNA
   2327..2395    -  ncRNA          tRNA: Accession: RF00005 - tRNA
   2687..2898    +  promoter       EF-1α core promoter: core promoter for human elongation factor EF-1α
   2911..3179    +  LTR            5' LTR (truncated): truncated 5' long terminal repeat (LTR) from human T-cell leukemia virus (HTLV) type 1
   3282..3511    +  intron         chimeric intron: chimera between introns from adenovirus and immunoglobulin heavy chain genes
   3673..4135    +  misc_feature   IRES: internal ribosome entry site (IRES) of the encephalomyocarditis virus (EMCV)
   4161..4557    +  CDS            BSD (fragment): blasticidin S deaminase; Aspergillus terreus BSD; confers resistance to blasticidin
   4572..4678    +  misc_feature   WPRE (fragment): woodchuck hepatitis virus posttranscriptional regulatory element
   4687..4808    +  polyA_signal   SV40 poly(A) signal: SV40 polyadenylation signal
   4826..4918    +  ncRNA          G-CSF SLDE: Accession: RF00183 - G-CSF factor stem-loop destabilising element (SLDE)
   5615..6082    +  CDS            B (fragment): PORTL_LAMBD - Experimental evidence at protein level: Swiss-Prot protein existence level 1. Forms the portal vertex of the capsid (PubMed:6228056, PubMed:6232391). This portal plays critical roles in head assembly, genome packaging, neck/tail attachment, and genome ejection (Probable). The portal protein multimerizes as a single ring-shaped homododecamer arranged around a central channel (PubMed:6232391). Binds to the terminase subunits to form the packaging machine (PubMed:7799432). From Escherichia phage lambda (Bacteriophage lambda).
   6120..6136    -  protein_bind   lac operator: The lac repressor binds to the lac operator to inhibit transcription in E. coli. This inhibition can be relieved by adding lactose or isopropyl-β-D-thiogalactopyranoside (IPTG). lac repressor encoded by lacI
   6144..6174    -  promoter       lac promoter: promoter for the E. coli lac operon
   6189..6210    -  protein_bind   CAP binding site: CAP binding activates transcription in the presence of cAMP. E. coli catabolite activator protein
   6223..6315    -  CDS            lacI (fragment): lac repressor; lacI; The lac repressor binds to the lac operator to inhibit transcription in E. coli. This inhibition can be relieved by adding lactose or isopropyl-β-D-thiogalactopyranoside (IPTG).
   6498..7086    -  rep_origin     ori: high-copy-number ColE1/pMB1/pBR322/pUC origin of replication
   7257..8117    -  CDS            AmpR: β-lactamase; bla; confers resistance to ampicillin, carbenicillin, and related antibiotics
   8118..65      -  promoter       AmpR promoter (across the origin): bla
>Addgene plasmid #140008 | pAS | addgene full sequence | sequence record 296092 | Addgene NGS Result
TATTGTCTCATGAGCGGATACATATTTGAATGTATTTAGAAAAATAAACAAATAGGGGTTCCGCGCACAT
TTCCCCGAAAAGTGCCACCTAAATTGTAAGCGTTAATATTTTGTTAAAATTCGCGTTAAATTTTTGTTAA
ATCAGCTCATTTTTTAACCAATAGGCCGAAATCGGCAAAATCCCTTATAAATCAAAAGAATAGACCGAGA
TAGGGT
[37 nt withheld, positions 217-253]
AAAGAACGTGGACTCCAACGTCAAAGG
[49 nt withheld, positions 281-329]
T
[91 nt withheld, positions 331-421]
G
[124 nt withheld, positions 423-546]
CCCATTCGCCATTCAGGCTGCGCAACTGTTGGGAAGGGCGATCGGTGCGGGCCTCTTCGCTATTACGCCA
GCTGGCGAAAGGGGGATGTGCTGCAAGGCGATTAAGTTGGGTAACGCCAGGGTTTTCCCAGTCACGACGT
TGTAAAACGACGGCCAGTGAGCGCGCCTCGTTCATTCACGTTTTTGAACCCGTGGAGGACGGGCAGACTC
GCGGTGCAAATGTGTTTTACAGCGTGATGGAGCAGATGAAGATGCTCGACACGCTGCAGAACACGCAGCT
AGATTAACCCTAGAAAGATAATCATATTGTGACGTACGTTAAAGATAATCATGTGTAAAATTGACGCATG
TGTTTTATCGGTCTGTATATCGAGGTTTATTTATTAATTTGAATAGATATTAAGTTTTATTATATTTACA
CTTACATACTAATAATAAATTCAACAAACAATTTATTTATGTTTATTTATTTATTAAAAAAAACAAAAAC
TCAAAATTTCTTCTATAAAGTAACAAAACTTTTATGAGGGACAGCCCCCCCCCAAAGCCCCCAGGGATGT
AATTACGTCCCTCCCCCGCTAGGGGGCAGCAGCGAGCCGCCCGGGGCTCCGCTCCGGTCCGGCGCTCCCC
CCGCATCCCCGAGCCGGCAGCGTGCGGGGACAGCCCGGGCACGGGGAAGGTGGCACGGGATCGCTTTCCT
CTGAACGCTTCTCGCTGCTCTTTGAGCCTGCAGACACCTGGGGGGATACGGGGAAAAGGCCTCCACGGCC
AACTAGTGAAAAACCGCACTTGTCCGGAAACCCCGGGAATCTAACCCGGCTGAACGGATTTAGAGTCCGT
TCGATCTACATGATCAGGTTTCCGAGGTACCCAGGCGGCGCACAAGCTATATAAACCTGAAGGAAATCTC
AACTTTACACTTAGGTCAAGTTACTTATCGTACTAGAGCTTCAGCAGGAAATTTAACTAAAATCTAATTT
AACCAGCATAGCAAATATCATTTATTCCCAAAATGCTAAAGTTTGAGATAAACGGACTTGATTTCCGGCT
GTTTTGACACTATCCAGAATGCCTTGCAGATGGGTGGGGCATGCTAAATACTGCAGGAAAAACCGCACTT
GTCCGGAAACCCCGGGAATCTAACCCGGCTGAACGGATTTAGAGTCCGTTCGATCTACATGATCAGGTTT
CCGAGGTACCCAGGCGGCGCACAAGCTATATAAACCTGAAGGAAATCTCAACTTTACACTTAGGTCAAGT
TACTTATCGTACTAGAGCTTCAGCAGGAAATTTAACTAAAATCTAATTTAACCAGCATAGCAAATATCAT
TTATTCCCAAAATGCTAAAGTTTGAGATAAACGGACTTGATTTCCGGCTGTTTTGACACTATCCAGAATG
CCTTGCAGATGGGTGGGGCATGCTAAATACTGCAGGAAAAACCGCACTTGTCCGGAAACCCCGGGAATCT
AACCCGGCTGAACGGATTTAGAGTCCGTTCGATCTACATGATCAGGTTTCCGAGGTACCCAGGCGGCGCA
CAAGCTATATAAACCTGAAGGAAATCTCAACTTTACACTTAGGTCAAGTTACTTATCGTACTAGAGCTTC
AGCAGGAAATTTAACTAAAATCTAATTTAACCAGCATAGCAAATATCATTTATTCCCAAAATGCTAAAGT
TTGAGATAAACGGACTTGATTTCCGGCTGTTTTGACACTATCCAGAATGCCTTGCAGATGGGTGGGGCAT
GCTAAATACTGCAGGAAAAACCGCACTTGTCCGGAAACCCCGGGAATCTAACCCGGCTGAACGGATTTAG
AGTCCGTTCGATCTACATGATCAGGTTTCCGAGGTACCCAGGCGGCGCACAAGCTATATAAACCTGAAGG
AAATCTCAACTTTACACTTAGGTCAAGTTACTTATCGTACTAGAGCTTCAGCAGGAAATTTAACTAAAAT
CTAATTTAACCAGCATAGCAAATATCATTTATTCCCAAAATGCTAAAGTTTGAGATAAACGGACTTGATT
TCCGGCTGTTTTGACACTATCCAGAATGCCTTGCAGATGGGTGGGGCATGCTAAATACTGCAGAACTAGT
GCTCTAGAAAGGATCTGCGATCGCTCCGGTGCCCGTCAGTGGGCAGAGCGCACATCGCCCACAGTCCCCG
AGAAGTTGGGGGGAGGGGTCGGCAATTGAACGGGTGCCTAGAGAAGGTGGCGCGGGGTAAACTGGGAAAG
TGATGTCGTGTACTGGCTCCGCCTTTTTCCCGAGGGTGGGGGAGAACCGTATATAAGTGCAGTAGTCGCC
GTGAACGTTCTTTTTCGCAACGGGTTTGCCGCCAGAACACAGCTGAAGCTTCGAGGGGCTCGCATCTCTC
CTTCACGCGCCCGCCGCCCTACCTGAGGCCGCCATCCACGCCGGTTGAGTCGCGTTCTGCCGCCTCCCGC
CTGTGGTGCCTCCTGAACTGCGTCCGCCGTCTAGGTAAGTTTAAAGCTCAGGTCGAGACCGGGCCTTTGT
CCGGCGCTCCCTTGGAGCCTACCTAGACTCAGCCGGCTCTCCACGCTTTGCCTGACCCTGCTTGCTCAAC
TCTACGTCTTTGTTTCGTTTTCTGTTCTGCGCCGTTACAGATCCAAGCTGTGACCGGCGCCTACTCTAGA
GCTAGCGAATTCGAATTTAAATCGGATCCGCGGCCGCTGGAATTAATTCGCTGTCTGCGAGGGCCAGCTG
TTGGGGTGAGTACTCCCTCTCAAAAGCGGGCATGACTTCTGCGCTAAGATTGTCAGTTTCCAAAAACGAG
GAGGATTTGATATTCACCTGGCCCGCGGTGATGCCTTTGAGGGTGGCCGCGTCCATCTGGTCAGAAAAGA
CAATCTTTTTGTTGTCAAGCTTGAGGTGTGGCAGGCTTGAGATCTGGCCATACACTTGAGTGACAATGAC
ATCCACTTTGCCTTTCTCTCCACAGGTGTCCACTCCCAGGTCCAACTGCAGGTCGAGCATGCTCGAGCGG
CCGCGCCCCTCTCCCTCCCCCCCCCCTAACGTTACTGGCCGAAGCCGCTTGGAATAAGGCCGGTGTGCGT
TTGTCTATATGTTATTTTCCACCATATTGCCGTCTTTTGGCAATGTGAGGGCCCGGAAACCTGGCCCTGT
CTTCTTGACGAGCATTCCTAGGGGTCTTTCCCCTCTCGCCAAAGGAATGCAAGGTCTGTTGAATGTCGTG
AAGGAAGCAGTTCCTCTGGAAGCTTCTTGAAGACAAACAACGTCTGTAGCGACCCTTTGCAGGCAGCGGA
ACCCCCCACCTGGCGACAGGTGCCTCTGCGGCCAAAAGCCACGTGTATAAGATACACCTGCAAAGGCGGC
ACAACCCCAGTGCCACGTTGTGAGTTGGATAGTTGTGGAAAGAGTCAAATGGCTCTCCTCAAGCGTATTC
AACAAGGGGCTGAAGGATGCCCAGAAGGTACCCCATTGTATGGGATCTGATCTGGGGCCTCGGTGCACAT
GCTTTACATGTGTTTAGTCGAGGTTAAAAAAACGTCTAGGCCCCCCGAACCACGGGGACGTGGTTTTCCT
TTGAAAAACACGATGATAATATGGCCACAACCATGGCGTCCGGAATGGCCAAGCCTTTGTCTCAAGAAGA
ATCCACCCTCATTGAAAGAGCAACGGCTACAATCAACAGCATCCCCATCTCTGAAGACTACAGCGTCGCC
AGCGCAGCTCTCTCTAGCGACGGCCGCATCTTCACTGGTGTCAATGTATATCATTTTACTGGGGGACCTT
GTGCAGAACTCGTGGTGCTGGGCACTGCTGCTGCTGCGGCAGCTGGCAACCTGACTTGTATCGTCGCGAT
CGGAAATGAGAACAGGGGCATCTTGAGCCCCTGCGGACGGTGCCGACAGGTGCTTCTCGATCTGCATCCT
GGGATCAAAGCCATAGTGAAGGACAGTGATGGACAGCCGACGGCAGTTGGGATTCGTGAATTGCTGCCCT
CTGGTTATGTGTGGGAGGGCTGACCATGGGTCGACAATCAACCTCTGGATTACAAAATTTGTGAAAGATT
GACTGGTATTCTTAACTATGTTGCTCCTTTTACGCTATGTGGATACGCTGCTTTAATGCCTTTGTATCAT
GCGTTAACTAAACTTGTTTATTGCAGCTTATAATGGTTACAAATAAAGCAATAGCATCACAAATTTCACA
AATAAAGCATTTTTTTCACTGCATTCTAGTTGTGGTTTGTCCAAACTCATCAATGTATCTTATCATGTCT
GGAATTGACTCAAATGATGTCAATTAGTCTATCAGAAGCTCATCTGGTCTCCCTTCCGGGGGACAAGACA
TCCCTGTTTAATATTTAAACAGCAGTGTTCCCAAACTGGGTTCTTATATCCCTTGCTCTGGTCAACCAGG
TTGCAGGGTTTCCTGTCCTCACAGGAACGAAGTCCCTAAAGAAACAGTGGCAGCCAGGTTTAGCCCCGGA
ATTGACTGGATTCCTTTTTTAGGGCCCATTGGTATGGCTTTTTCCCCGTATCCCCCCAGGTGTCTGCAGG
CTCAAAGAGCAGCGAGAAGCGTTCAGAGGAAAGCGATCCCGTGCCACCTTCCCCGTGCCCGGGCTGTCCC
CGCACGCTGCCGGCTCGGGGATGCGGGGGGAGCGCCGGACCGGAGCGGAGCCCCGGGCGGCTCGCTGCTG
CCCCCTAGCGGGGGAGGGACGTAATTACATCCCTGGGGGCTTTGGGGGGGGGCTGTCCCTGATATCTATA
ACAAGAAAATATATATATAATAAGTTATCACGTAAGTAGAACATGAAATAACAATATAATTATCGTATGA
GTTAAATCTTAAAAGTCACGTAAAAGATAATCATGCGTCATTTTGACTCACGCGGTCGTTATAGTTCAAA
ATCAGTGACACTTACCGCATTGACAAGCACGCCTCACGGGAGCTCCAAGCGGCGACTGAGATGTCCTAAA
TGCACAGCGACGGATTCGCGCTATTTAGAAAGAGAGAGCAATATTTCAAGAATGCATGCGTCAATTTTAC
GCAGACTATCTTTCTAGGGTTAATCTAGCTGCATCAGGATCATATCGTCGGGTCTTTTTTCCGGCTCAGT
CATCGCCCAAGCTGGCGCTATCTGGGCATCGGGGAGGAAGAAGCCCGTGCCTTTTCCCGCGAGGTTGAAG
CGGCATGGAAAGAGTTTGCCGAGGATGACTGCTGCTGCATTGACGTTGAGCGAAAACGCACGTTTACCAT
GATGATTCGGGAAGGTGTGGCCATGCACGCCTTTAACGGTGAACTGTTCGTTCAGGCCACCTGGGATACC
AGTTCGTCGCGGCTTTTCCGGACACAGTTCCGGATGGTCAGCCCGAAGCGCATCAGCAACCCGAACAATA
CCGGCGACAGCCGGAACTGCCGTGCCGGTGTGCAGATTAATGACAGCGGTGCGGCGCTGGGATATTACGT
CAGCGAGGACGGGTATCCTGGCTGGATGCCGCAGAAATGGACATGGATACCCCGTGAGTTACCCGGCGGG
CGCGCTTGGCGTAATCATGGTCATAGCTGTTTCCTGTGTGAAATTGTTATCCGCTCACAATTCCACACAA
CATACGAGCCGGAAGCATAAAGTGTAAAGCCTGGGGTGCCTAATGAGTGAGCTAACTCACATTAATTGCG
TTGCGCTCACTGCCCGCTTTCCAGTCGGGAAACCTGTCGTGCCAGCTGCATTAATGAATCGGCCAACGCG
CGGGGAGAGGCGGTTTGCGTATTGGGCGCTCTTCCGCTTCCTCGCTCACTGACTCGCTGCGCTCGGTCGT
TCGGCTGCGGCGAGCGGTATCAGCTCACTCAAAGGCGGTAATACGGTTATCCACAGAATCAGGGGATAAC
GCAGGAAAGAACATGTGAGCAAAAGGCCAGCAAAAGGCCAGGAACCGTAAAAAGGCCGCGTTGCTGGCGT
TTTTCCATAGGCTCCGCCCCCCTGACGAGCATCACAAAAATCGACGCTCAAGTCAGAGGTGGCGAAACCC
GACAGGACTATAAAGATACCAGGCGTTTCCCCCTGGAAGCTCCCTCGTGCGCTCTCCTGTTCCGACCCTG
CCGCTTACCGGATACCTGTCCGCCTTTCTCCCTTCGGGAAGCGTGGCGCTTTCTCATAGCTCACGCTGTA
GGTATCTCAGTTCGGTGTAGGTCGTTCGCTCCAAGCTGGGCTGTGTGCACGAACCCCCCGTTCAGCCCGA
CCGCTGCGCCTTATCCGGTAACTATCGTCTTGAGTCCAACCCGGTAAGACACGACTTATCGCCACTGGCA
GCAGCCACTGGTAACAGGATTAGCAGAGCGAGGTATGTAGGCGGTGCTACAGAGTTCTTGAAGTGGTGGC
CTAACTACGGCTACACTAGAAGAACAGTATTTGGTATCTGCGCTCTGCTGAAGCCAGTTACCTTCGGAAA
AAGAGTTGGTAGCTCTTGATCCGGCAAACAAACCACCGCTGGTAGCGGTGGTTTTTTTGTTTGCAAGCAG
CAGATTACGCGCAGAAAAAAAGGATCTCAAGAAGATCCTTTGATCTTTTCTACGGGGTCTGACGCTCAGT
GGAACGAAAACTCACGTTAAGGGATTTTGGTCATGAGATTATCAAAAAGGATCTTCACCTAGATCCTTTT
AAATTAAAAATGAAGTTTTAAATCAATCTAAAGTATATATGAGTAAACTTGGTCTGACAGTTACCAATGC
TTAATCAGTGAGGCACCTATCTCAGCGATCTGTCTATTTCGTTCATCCATAGTTGCCTGACTCCCCGTCG
TGTAGATAACTACGATACGGGAGGGCTTACCATCTGGCCCCAGTGCTGCAATGATACCGCGAGACCCACG
CTCACCGGCTCCAGATTTATCAGCAATAAACCAGCCAGCCGGAAGGGCCGAGCGCAGAAGTGGTCCTGCA
ACTTTATCCGCCTCCATCCAGTCTATTAATTGTTGCCGGGAAGCTAGAGTAAGTAGTTCGCCAGTTAATA
GTTTGCGCAACGTTGTTGCCATTGCTACAGGCATCGTGGTGTCACGCTCGTCGTTTGGTATGGCTTCATT
CAGCTCCGGTTCCCAACGATCAAGGCGAGTTACATGATCCCCCATGTTGTGCAAAAAAGCGGTTAGCTCC
TTCGGTCCTCCGATCGTTGTCAGAAGTAAGTTGGCCGCAGTGTTATCACTCATGGTTATGGCAGCACTGC
ATAATTCTCTTACTGTCATGCCATCCGTAAGATGCTTTTCTGTGACTGGTGAGTACTCAACCAAGTCATT
CTGAGAATAGTGTATGCGGCGACCGAGTTGCTCTTGCCCGGCGTCAATACGGGATAATACCGCGCCACAT
AGCAGAACTTTAAAAGTGCTCATCATTGGAAAACGTTCTTCGGGGCGAAAACTCTCAAGGATCTTACCGC
TGTTGAGATCCAGTTCGATGTAACCCACTCGTGCACCCAACTGATCTTCAGCATCTTTTACTTTCACCAG
CGTTTCTGGGTGAGCAAAAACAGGAAGGCAAAATGCCGCAAAAAAGGGAATAAGGGCGACACGGAAATGT
TGAATACTCATACTCTTCCTTTTTCAATATTATTGAAGCATTTATCAGGGT
