>Addgene plasmid #140008 | pAS | depositor partial sequence | sequence record 271066 | MCS and introns
ACCGTATATAAGTGCAGTAGTCGCCGTGAACGTTCTTTTTCGCAACGGGTTTGCCGCCAGAACACAGCTG
AAGCTTCGAGGGGCTCGCATCTCTCCTTCACGCGCCCGCCGCCCTACCTGAGGCCGCCATCCACGCCGGT
TGAGTCGCGTTCTGCCGCCTCCCGCCTGTGGTGCCTCCTGAACTGCGTCCGCCGTCTAGGTAAGTTTAAA
GCTCAGGTCGAGACCGGGCCTTTGTCCGGCGCTCCCTTGGAGCCTACCTAGACTCAGCCGGCTCTCCACG
CTTTGCCTGACCCTGCTTGCTCAACTCTACGTCTTTGTTTCGTTTTCTGTTCTGCGCCGTTACAGATCCA
AGCTGTGACCGGCGCCTACTCTAGAGCTAGCGAATTCGAATTTAAATCGGATCCGCGGCCGCTGGAATTA
ATTCGCTGTCTGCGAGGGCCAGCTGTTGGGGTGAGTACTCCCTCTCAAAAGCGGGCATGACTTCTGCGCT
AAGATTGTCAGTTTCCAAAAACGAGGAGGATTTGATATTCACCTGGCCCGCGGTGATGCCTTTGAGGGTG
GCCGCGTCCATCTGGTCAGAAAAGACAATCTTTTTGTTGTCAAGCTTGAGGTGTGGCAGGCTTGAGATCT
GGCCATACACTTGAGTGACAATGACATCCACTTTGCCTTTCTCTCCACAGGTGTCCACTCCCAGGTCCAA
CTGCAGGTCGAGCATGCTCGAGCGGCCGCGCCCCTCTCCCTCCCCCCCCCCTAACGTTACTGGCCGAAGC
CGCTTGGAATAAGGCCGGTGTGCGTTTGTCTATATGTTATTTTCCACCATATTGCCGTCTTTTGGCAATG
TGAGGGCCCGGAAACCTGGCCCTGTCTTCTTGACGAGCATTCCTAGGGGTCTTTCCCCTCTCGCCAAAGG
AATGCAAGGTCTGTTGAATGTCGTGA
